>Addgene plasmid #128495 | pS6-hα2M-H6 | addgene full sequence | sequence record 252203 | Addgene NGS Result
GTGATGCGGTTTTGGCAGTACATCAATGGGCGTGGATAGCGGTTTGACTCACGGGGATTTCCAAGTCTCC
ACCCCATTGACGTCAATGGGAGTTTGTTTTGGCACCAAAATCAACGGGACTTTCCAAAATGTCGTAACAA
CTCCGCCCCATTGACGCAAATGGGCGGTAGGCGTGTACGGTGGGAGGTCTATATAAGCAGAGCTCGTTTA
GTGAACCGTCAGATCGCCTGGAGACGCCATCCACGCTGTTTTGACCTCCATAGAAGACACCGGGACCGAT
CCAGCCTCCGGACTCTAGCCTAGGCCGCGGGACGGATAACAATTTCACACAGGAAACAGCTATGACCATT
AGGCCTATTTAGGTGACACTATAGAACAAGTTTGTACAAAAAAGCAGGCTGGTACCGGTCCGGAATCCCC
CCGGGATGGAGACAGACACACTCCTGCTATGGGTACTGCTGCTCTGGGTTCCAGGTTCCACTGGTGACGG
AAAACCGCAGTATATGGTTCTGGTCCCCTCCCTGCTCCACACTGAGACCACTGAGAAGGGCTGTGTCCTT
CTGAGCTACCTGAATGAGACAGTGACTGTAAGTGCTTCCTTGGAGTCTGTCAGGGGAAACAGGAGCCTCT
TCACTGACCTGGAGGCGGAGAATGACGTACTCCACTGTGTCGCCTTCGCTGTCCCAAAGTCTTCATCCAA
TGAGGAGGTAATGTTCCTCACTGTCCAAGTGAAAGGACCAACCCAAGAATTTAAGAAGCGGACCACAGTG
ATGGTTAAGAACGAGGACAGTCTGGTCTTTGTCCAGACAGACAAATCAATCTACAAACCAGGGCAGACAG
TGAAATTTCGTGTTGTCTCCATGGATGAAAACTTTCACCCCCTGAATGAGTTGATTCCACTAGTATACAT
TCAGGATCCCAAAGGAAATCGCATCGCACAATGGCAGAGTTTCCAGTTAGAGGGTGGCCTCAAGCAATTT
TCTTTTCCCCTCTCATCAGAGCCCTTCCAGGGCTCCTACAAGGTGGTGGTACAGAAGAAATCAGGTGGAA
GGACAGAGCACCCTTTCACCGTGGAGGAATTTGTTCTTCCCAAGTTTGAAGTACAAGTAACAGTGCCAAA
GATAATCACCATCTTGGAAGAAGAGATGAATGTATCAGTGTGTGGCCTATACACATATGGGAAGCCTGTC
CCTGGACATGTGACTGTGAGCATTTGCAGAAAGTATAGTGACGCTTCCGACTGCCACGGTGAAGATTCAC
AGGCTTTCTGTGAGAAATTCAGTGGACAGCTAAACAGCCATGGCTGCTTCTATCAGCAAGTAAAAACCAA
GGTCTTCCAGCTGAAGAGGAAGGAGTATGAAATGAAACTTCACACTGAGGCCCAGATCCAAGAAGAAGGA
ACAGTGGTGGAATTGACTGGAAGGCAGTCCAGTGAAATCACAAGAACCATAACCAAACTCTCATTTGTGA
AAGTGGACTCACACTTTCGACAGGGAATTCCCTTCTTTGGGCAGGTGCGCCTAGTAGATGGGAAAGGCGT
CCCTATACCAAATAAAGTCATATTCATCAGAGGAAATGAAGCAAACTATTACTCCAATGCTACCACGGAT
GAGCATGGCCTTGTACAGTTCTCTATCAACACCACCAATGTTATGGGTACCTCTCTTACTGTTAGGGTCA
ATTACAAGGATCGTAGTCCCTGTTACGGCTACCAGTGGGTGTCAGAAGAACACGAAGAGGCACATCACAC
TGCTTATCTTGTGTTCTCCCCAAGCAAGAGCTTTGTCCACCTTGAGCCCATGTCTCATGAACTACCCTGT
GGCCATACTCAGACAGTCCAGGCACATTATATTCTGAATGGAGGCACCCTGCTGGGGCTGAAGAAGCTCT
CCTTCTATTATCTGATAATGGCAAAGGGAGGCATTGTCCGAACTGGGACTCATGGACTGCTTGTGAAGCA
GGAAGACATGAAGGGCCATTTTTCCATCTCAATCCCTGTGAAGTCAGACATTGCTCCTGTCGCTCGGTTG
CTCATCTATGCTGTTTTACCTACCGGGGACGTGATTGGGGATTCTGCAAAATATGATGTTGAAAATTGTC
TGGCCAACAAGGTGGATTTGAGCTTCAGCCCATCACAAAGTCTCCCAGCCTCACACGCCCACCTGCGAGT
CACAGCGGCTCCTCAGTCCGTCTGCGCCCTCCGTGCTGTGGACCAAAGCGTGCTGCTCATGAAGCCTGAT
GCTGAGCTCTCGGCGTCCTCGGTTTACAACCTGCTACCAGAAAAGGACCTCACTGGCTTCCCTGGGCCTT
TGAATGACCAGGACGATGAAGACTGCATCAATCGTCATAATGTCTATATTAATGGAATCACATATACTCC
AGTATCAAGTACAAATGAAAAGGATATGTACAGCTTCCTAGAGGACATGGGCTTAAAGGCATTCACCAAC
TCAAAGATTCGTAAACCCAAAATGTGTCCACAGCTTCAACAGTATGAAATGCATGGACCTGAAGGTCTAC
GTGTAGGTTTTTATGAGTCAGATGTAATGGGAAGAGGCCATGCACGCCTGGTGCATGTTGAAGAGCCTCA
CACGGAGACCGTACGAAAGTACTTCCCTGAGACATGGATCTGGGATTTGGTGGTGGTAAACTCAGCAGGT
GTGGCTGAGGTAGGAGTAACAGTCCCTGACACCATCACCGAGTGGAAGGCAGGGGCCTTCTGCCTGTCTG
AAGATGCTGGACTTGGTATCTCTTCCACTGCCTCTCTCCGAGCCTTCCAGCCCTTCTTTGTGGAGCTCAC
AATGCCTTACTCTGTGATTCGTGGAGAGGCCTTCACACTCAAGGCCACGGTCCTAAACTACCTTCCCAAA
TGCATCCGGGTCAGTGTGCAGCTGGAAGCCTCTCCCGCCTTCCTAGCTGTCCCAGTGGAGAAGGAACAAG
CGCCTCACTGCATCTGTGCAAACGGGCGGCAAACTGTGTCCTGGGCAGTAACCCCAAAGTCATTAGGAAA
TGTGAATTTCACTGTGAGCGCAGAGGCACTAGAGTCTCAAGAGCTGTGTGGGACTGAGGTGCCTTCAGTT
CCTGAACACGGAAGGAAAGACACAGTCATCAAGCCTCTGTTGGTTGAACCTGAAGGACTAGAGAAGGAAA
CAACATTCAACTCCCTACTTTGTCCATCAGGTGGTGAGGTTTCTGAAGAATTATCCCTGAAACTGCCACC
AAATGTGGTAGAAGAATCTGCCCGAGCTTCTGTCTCAGTTTTGGGAGACATATTAGGCTCTGCCATGCAA
AACACACAAAATCTTCTCCAGATGCCCTATGGCTGTGGAGAGCAGAATATGGTCCTCTTTGCTCCTAACA
TCTATGTACTGGATTATCTAAATGAAACACAGCAGCTTACTCCAGAGGTCAAGTCCAAGGCCATTGGCTA
TCTCAACACTGGTTACCAGAGACAGTTGAACTACAAACACTATGATGGCTCCTACAGCACCTTTGGGGAG
CGATATGGCAGGAACCAGGGCAACACCTGGCTCACAGCCTTTGTTCTGAAGACTTTTGCCCAAGCTCGAG
CCTACATCTTCATCGATGAAGCACACATTACCCAAGCCCTCATATGGCTCTCCCAGAGGCAGAAGGACAA
TGGCTGTTTCAGGAGCTCTGGGTCACTGCTCAACAATGCCATAAAGGGAGGAGTAGAAGATGAAGTGACC
CTCTCCGCCTATATCACCATCGCCCTTCTGGAGATTCCTCTCACAGTCACTCACCCTGTTGTCCGCAATG
CCCTGTTTTGCCTGGAGTCAGCCTGGAAGACAGCACAAGAAGGGGACCATGGCAGCCATGTATATACCAA
AGCACTGCTGGCCTATGCTTTTGCCCTGGCAGGTAACCAGGACAAGAGGAAGGAAGTACTCAAGTCACTT
AATGAGGAAGCTGTGAAGAAAGACAACTCTGTCCATTGGGAGCGCCCTCAGAAACCCAAGGCACCAGTGG
GGCATTTTTACGAACCCCAGGCTCCCTCTGCTGAGGTGGAGATGACATCCTATGTGCTCCTCGCTTATCT
CACGGCCCAGCCAGCCCCAACCTCGGAGGACCTGACCTCTGCAACCAACATCGTGAAGTGGATCACGAAG
CAGCAGAATGCCCAGGGCGGTTTCTCCTCCACCCAGGACACAGTGGTGGCTCTCCATGCTCTGTCCAAAT
ATGGAGCAGCCACATTTACCAGGACTGGGAAGGCTGCACAGGTGACTATCCAGTCTTCAGGGACATTTTC
CAGCAAATTCCAAGTGGACAACAACAACCGCCTGTTACTGCAGCAGGTCTCATTGCCAGAGCTGCCTGGG
GAATACAGCATGAAAGTGACAGGAGAAGGATGTGTCTACCTCCAGACATCCTTGAAATACAATATTCTCC
CAGAAAAGGAAGAGTTCCCCTTTGCTTTAGGAGTGCAGACTCTGCCTCAAACTTGTGATGAACCCAAAGC
CCACACCAGCTTCCAAATCTCCCTAAGTGTCAGTTACACAGGGAGCCGCTCTGCCTCCAACATGGCGATC
GTTGATGTGAAGATGGTCTCTGGCTTCATTCCCCTGAAGCCAACAGTGAAAATGCTTGAAAGATCTAACC
ATGTGAGCCGGACAGAAGTCAGCAGCAACCATGTCTTGATTTACCTTGATAAGGTGTCAAATCAGACACT
GAGCTTGTTCTTCACGGTTCTGCAAGATGTCCCAGTAAGAGATCTGAAACCAGCCATAGTGAAAGTCTAT
GATTACTACGAGACGGATGAGTTTGCAATTGCTGAGTACAATGCTCCTTGCAGCCACCATCACCATCACC
ATTAGGCGGCCGCTCTAGAGTATCCCTCGAGGGGCCCAAGCTTACGCGTACCCAGCTTTCTTGTACAAAG
TGGTCCCTATAGTGAGTCGTATTATAAGCTAGGCACTGGCCGTCGTTTTACAACGTCGTGACTGGGAAAA
CTGCTAGCTTGGGATCTTTGTGAAGGAACCTTACTTCTGTGGTGTGACATAATTGGACAAACTACCTACA
GAGATTTAAAGCTCTAAGGTAAATATAAAATTTTTAAGTGTATAATGTGTTAAACTAGCTGCATATGCTT
GCTGCTTGAGAGTTTTGCTTACTGAGTATGATTTATGAAAATATTATACACAGGAGCTAGTGATTCTAAT
TGTTTGTGTATTTTAGATTCACAGTCCCAAGGCTCATTTCAGGCCCCTCAGTCCTCACAGTCTGTTCATG
ATCATAATCAGCCATACCACATTTGTAGAGGTTTTACTTGCTTTAAAAAACCTCCCACACCTCCCCCTGA
ACCTGAAACATAAAATGAATGCAATTGTTGTTGTTAACTTGTTTATTGCAGCTTATAATGGTTACAAATA
AAGCAATAGCATCACAAATTTCACAAATAAAGCATTTTTTTCACTGCATTCTAGTTGTGGTTTGTCCAAA
CTCATCAATGTATCTTATCATGTCTGGATCGATCCTGCATTAATGAATCGGCCAACGCGCGGGGAGAGGC
GGTTTGCGTATTGGGCGCTCTTCCGCTTCCTCGCTCACTGACTCGCTGCGCTCGGTCGTTCGGCTGCGGC
GAGCGGTATCAGCTCACTCAAAGGCGGTAATACGGTTATCCACAGAATCAGGGGATAACGCAGGAAAGAA
CATGTGAGCAAAAGGCCAGCAAAAGGCCAGGAACCGTAAAAAGGCCGCGTTGCTGGCGTTTTTCCATAGG
CTCCGCCCCCCTGACGAGCATCACAAAAATCGACGCTCAAGTCAGAGGTGGCGAAACCCGACAGGACTAT
AAAGATACCAGGCGTTTCCCCCTGGAAGCTCCCTCGTGCGCTCTCCTGTTCCGACCCTGCCGCTTACCGG
ATACCTGTCCGCCTTTCTCCCTTCGGGAAGCGTGGCGCTTTCTCATAGCTCACGCTGTAGGTATCTCAGT
TCGGTGTAGGTCGTTCGCTCCAAGCTGGGCTGTGTGCACGAACCCCCCGTTCAGCCCGACCGCTGCGCCT
TATCCGGTAACTATCGTCTTGAGTCCAACCCGGTAAGACACGACTTATCGCCACTGGCAGCAGCCACTGG
TAACAGGATTAGCAGAGCGAGGTATGTAGGCGGTGCTACAGAGTTCTTGAAGTGGTGGCCTAACTACGGC
TACACTAGAAGAACAGTATTTGGTATCTGCGCTCTGCTGAAGCCAGTTACCTTCGGAAAAAGAGTTGGTA
GCTCTTGATCCGGCAAACAAACCACCGCTGGTAGCGGTGGTTTTTTTGTTTGCAAGCAGCAGATTACGCG
CAGAAAAAAAGGATCTCAAGAAGATCCTTTGATCTTTTCTACGGGGTCTGACGCTCAGTGGAACGAAAAC
TCACGTTAAGGGATTTTGGTCATGCCATAACTTCGTATAGCATACATTATACGAAGTTATGGCATGAGAT
TATCAAAAAGGATCTTCACCTAGATCCTTTTAAATTAAAAATGAAGTTTTAAATCAATCTAAAGTATATA
TGAGTAAACTTGGTCTGACAGTTACCAATGCTTAATCAGTGAGGCACCTATCTCAGCGATCTGTCTATTT
CGTTCATCCATAGTTGCCTGACTCCCCGTCGTGTAGATAACTACGATACGGGAGGGCTTACCATCTGGCC
CCAGTGCTGCAATGATACCGCGAGACCCACGCTCACCGGCTCCAGATTTATCAGCAATAAACCAGCCAGC
CGGAAGGGCCGAGCGCAGAAGTGGTCCTGCAACTTTATCCGCCTCCATCCAGTCTATTAATTGTTGCCGG
GAAGCTAGAGTAAGTAGTTCGCCAGTTAATAGTTTGCGCAACGTTGTTGCCATTGCTACAGGCATCGTGG
TGTCACGCTCGTCGTTTGGTATGGCTTCATTCAGCTCCGGTTCCCAACGATCAAGGCGAGTTACATGATC
CCCCATGTTGTGCAAAAAAGCGGTTAGCTCCTTCGGTCCTCCGATCGTTGTCAGAAGTAAGTTGGCCGCA
GTGTTATCACTCATGGTTATGGCAGCACTGCATAATTCTCTTACTGTCATGCCATCCGTAAGATGCTTTT
CTGTGACTGGTGAGTACTCAACCAAGTCATTCTGAGAATAGTGTATGCGGCGACCGAGTTGCTCTTGCCC
GGCGTCAATACGGGATAATACCGCGCCACATAGCAGAACTTTAAAAGTGCTCATCATTGGAAAACGTTCT
TCGGGGCGAAAACTCTCAAGGATCTTACCGCTGTTGAGATCCAGTTCGATGTAACCCACTCGTGCACCCA
ACTGATCTTCAGCATCTTTTACTTTCACCAGCGTTTCTGGGTGAGCAAAAACAGGAAGGCAAAATGCCGC
AAAAAAGGGAATAAGGGCGACACGGAAATGTTGAATACTCATACTCTTCCTTTTTCAATATTATTGAAGC
ATTTATCAGGGTTATTGTCTCATGCCAGGGGTGGGCACACATATTTGATACCAGCGATCCCTACACAGCA
CATAATTCAATGCGACTTCCCTCTATCGCACATCTTAGACCTTTATTCTCCCTCCAGCACACATCGAAGC
TGCCGAGCAAGCCGTTCTCACCAGTCCAAGACCTGGCATGAGCGGATACATATTTGAATGTATTTAGAAA
AATAAACAAATAGGGGTTCCGCGCACATTTCCCCGAAAAGTGCCACCTAAATTGTAAGCGTTAATATTTT
GTTAAAATTCGCGTTAAATTTTTGTTAAATCAGCTCATTTTTTAACCAATAGGCCGAAATCGGCAAAATC
CCTTATAAATCAAAAGAATAGACCGAGATAGGGT
[37 nt withheld, positions 7805-7841]
AAGAACGTGGACTCCAACGTCAAAGG
[49 nt withheld, positions 7868-7916]
T
[91 nt withheld, positions 7918-8008]
G
[124 nt withheld, positions 8010-8133]
CCCATTCGCCATTCAGGCTGCGCAACTGTTGGGAAGGGCGATCGGTGCGGGCCTCTTCGCTATTACGCCA
GCCAATACGCAAACCGCCTCTCCCCGCGCGTTGGCCGATTCATTAATGCAGAGCTTGCAATTCGCGCTTT
TTCAATATTATTGAAGCATTTATCAGGGTTATTGTCTCATGAGCGGATACATATTTGAATGTATTTAGAA
AAATAAACAAATAGGGGTTCCGCGCACATTTCCCCGAAAAGTGCCACCTGACGTCTAAGAAACCATTATT
ATCATGACATTAACCTATAAAAATAGGCGTATTACGAGGCCCTTTCACGCATTAGATGCATGTCGTTACA
TAACTTACGGTAAATGGCCCGCCTGGCAGTACATCAAGTGTATCATATGCCAAGTACGCCCCCTATTGAC
GTCAATGACGGTAAATGGCCCGCCTGGCATTATGCCCAGTACATGACCTTATGGGACTTTCCTACTTGGC
AGTACATCTACGTATTAGTCATCGCTATTACCATG
Features (pLannotate 1.2.2; 23 found; start..end, strand, type, name):
      1..204     +  promoter       CMV promoter: human cytomegalovirus (CMV) immediate early promoter
    357..375     +  promoter       SP6 promoter: promoter for bacteriophage SP6 RNA polymerase
    376..400     +  protein_bind   attB1: mutant version of attB; recombination site for the Gateway® BP reaction BP Clonase™
    441..4814    +  CDS            A2M: A2MG_HUMAN - Also known as CPAMD5. Experimental evidence at protein level: Swiss-Prot protein existence level 1. Is able to inhibit all four classes of proteinases by a unique 'trapping' mechanism. This protein has a peptide stretch, called the 'bait region' which contains specific cleavage sites for different proteinases. When a proteinase cleaves the bait region, a conformational change is induced in the protein which traps the proteinase. The entrapped enzyme remains active against low molecular weight substrates (activity against high molecular weight substrates is greatly reduced). Follow
   4815..4832    +  CDS            6xHis: 6xHis affinity tag
   4880..4904    -  protein_bind   attB2: mutant version of attB; recombination site for the Gateway® BP reaction BP Clonase™
   4906..4924    -  promoter       T7 promoter: promoter for bacteriophage T7 RNA polymerase
   4934..4971    +  CDS            lacZα (fragment): LacZα fragment of β-galactosidase; lacZ fragment
   4983..5097    +  intron         large T intron (fragment): SV40 (simian virus 40) large T antigen intron
   5171..5196    +  intron         small t intron (fragment): SV40 (simian virus 40) small t antigen intron
   5196..5333    +  CDS            large T antigen (fragment): large T antigen from SV40 (simian virus 40)
   5356..5490    +  polyA_signal   SV40 poly(A) signal: SV40 polyadenylation signal
   5495..5548    -  CDS            lacI (fragment): lac repressor; lacI; The lac repressor binds to the lac operator to inhibit transcription in E. coli. This inhibition can be relieved by adding lactose or isopropyl-β-D-thiogalactopyranoside (IPTG).
   5731..6319    -  rep_origin     ori: high-copy-number ColE1/pMB1/pBR322/pUC origin of replication
   6397..6430    +  protein_bind   loxP: Cre-mediated recombination occurs in the 8-bp core sequence (GCATACAT). Cre recombinase
   6532..7392    -  CDS            AmpR: β-lactamase; bla; confers resistance to ampicillin, carbenicillin, and related antibiotics
   7393..7444    -  promoter       AmpR promoter (fragment): bla
   7597..7653    -  promoter       AmpR promoter (fragment): bla
   7679..8133    -  rep_origin     f1 ori (sequence partly withheld): f1 bacteriophage origin of replication; arrow indicates direction of (+) strand synthesis
   8138..8205    -  CDS            lacZα (fragment): LacZα fragment of β-galactosidase; lacZ fragment
   8205..8254    +  CDS            lacI (fragment): lac repressor; lacI; The lac repressor binds to the lac operator to inhibit transcription in E. coli. This inhibition can be relieved by adding lactose or isopropyl-β-D-thiogalactopyranoside (IPTG).
   8270..8367    -  promoter       AmpR promoter: bla
   8488..8658    +  enhancer       CMV enhancer (fragment): human cytomegalovirus immediate early enhancer; contains an 18-bp deletion relative to the standard CMV enhancer
