[The description below was written by a language model from this plasmid's Addgene catalogue record and pLannotate feature annotations shown in this document.]
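Description:
pS6-hα2M-H6 is a mammalian expression plasmid built on the pCMV-Sport 6 backbone for recombinant production of human α2-macroglobulin (A2M), the broad-spectrum proteinase inhibitor that traps proteinases after cleavage of its bait region. The insert encodes residues G27 to S1468, meaning the native signal peptide has been left out. In its place, the backbone was modified to carry an Igκ leader, which would direct the protein into the secretory pathway. This leader is not annotated separately in the feature table and appears to fall within the span called as the A2M coding sequence. A C-terminal 6xHis tag immediately follows the A2M sequence and allows metal-affinity purification and detection.

Transcription is driven by the human CMV immediate early enhancer/promoter, which spans the numbering origin of the circular sequence, and is terminated by an SV40 polyadenylation signal preceded by fragments of SV40 intron and T antigen sequence. Several features inherited from the parental vector flank the insert: SP6 and T7 phage promoters, which could be used for in vitro transcription or sequencing, and Gateway attB1 and attB2 sites. A single loxP site also lies in the backbone. In E. coli the plasmid replicates from a high-copy ColE1/pUC-type origin and is selected with ampicillin through the β-lactamase gene. An f1 origin is also present for single-stranded DNA production. The sequenced record is 8,658 nt, slightly shorter than the catalogued total of 8,731 bp. According to the record, the construct is one of a set of α2-macroglobulin variants made for recombinant production and for studying interactions with binding partners.
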