Addgene plasmid #128495: pS6-hα2M-H6
Purpose: Expresses human α2M (from G27 to S1468) in mammalian cells. With C-t H6x tag.
Depositing lab: F Xavier Gomis-Ruth. Depositing organization: Institut de Biologia Molecular de Barcelona (IBMB-CSIC). Publication: Recombinant production of human alpha2-macroglobulin variants and interaction studies with recombinant G-related alpha2-macroglobulin binding protein and latent transforming growth factor-beta2. Marino-Puertas L, Del Amo-Maestro L, Taules M, Gomis-Ruth FX, Goulas T. Sci Rep. 2019 Jun 24;9(1):9186. doi: 10.1038/s41598-019-45712-z. PubMed 31235767.
Backbone
  Vector backbone: pCMV-Sport 6
  Backbone manufacturer: Invitrogen
  Backbone size w/o insert (bp): 4396
  Total vector size (bp): 8731
  Modifications to backbone: Introduction of Igk leader
  Vector type: Mammalian Expression
Growth in bacteria
  Bacterial resistance: Ampicillin, 100 μg/mL
  Growth temperature: 37°C
  Growth strain: DH5alpha
  Copy number: High Copy
Gene/Insert
  Gene/Insert name: A2M (G27-S1468) (alt names: CPAMD5; FWP007)
  Species: H. sapiens (human)
  Insert size (bp): 4335
  GenBank ID: CR749334
  Entrez Gene: A2M (a.k.a. A2MD, CPAMD5, FWP007, S863-7)
  Promoter: CMV
  Tag / fusion protein: His tag (6x) (C terminal on insert)
  Cloning method: Unknown
  Sequencing primers: 5′ tgggttccaggttccactggtgacggaaaaccgcagtatatggttctg; 3′ gctgagtacaatgctccttgcagccaccatcaccatcaccattaggcg
Terms and licenses: Academic/Nonprofit Terms; Industry Terms: Not Available to Industry
How to cite: pS6-hα2M-H6 was a gift from F Xavier Gomis-Ruth (Addgene plasmid # 128495 ; http://n2t.net/addgene:128495 ; RRID:Addgene_128495)
